Addgene plasmid #48829: pGGC024
Purpose: Provides BFP as GreenGate coding sequence module.
Depositing lab: Jan Lohmann. Depositing organization: Universitaet Heidelberg. Publication: GreenGate - A Novel, Versatile, and Efficient Cloning System for Plant Transgenesis. Lampropoulos A, Sutikovic Z, Wenzl C, Maegele I, Lohmann JU, Forner J. PLoS One. 2013 Dec 20;8(12):e83043. doi: 10.1371/journal.pone.0083043. PubMed 24376629.
Backbone
  Vector backbone: pUC19
  Backbone size w/o insert (bp): 2686
  Vector type: Golden Gate compatible cloning vector
Growth in bacteria
  Bacterial resistance: Ampicillin, 100 μg/mL
  Growth temperature: 37°C
  Growth strain: XL1 Blue
  Copy number: High Copy
Gene/Insert
  Gene/Insert name: BFP
  Species: Synthetic
  Insert size (bp): 722
  Cloning method: Unknown
Terms and licenses: Academic/Nonprofit Terms; Industry Terms: Not Available to Industry
Depositor comments: This plasmid is designed for Golden Gate cloning using the BsaI enzyme. Plasmid Features (listed as bp in full plasmid sequence): BsaI site #1 = 2241-2251bp BFP coding sequence = 2252-2973bp BsaI site #2 = 2974-2984bp
How to cite: pGGC024 was a gift from Jan Lohmann (Addgene plasmid # 48829 ; http://n2t.net/addgene:48829 ; RRID:Addgene_48829)
