[The description below was written by a language model from this plasmid's Addgene catalogue record and pLannotate feature annotations shown in this document.]
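Description:
pGGC024 is an entry-level module plasmid of the GreenGate system, a Golden Gate-based cloning toolkit for assembling plant transformation constructs. It is built on a pUC19 backbone and is maintained in E. coli as a high-copy plasmid through the ColE1/pUC-type origin, with selection on ampicillin provided by the β-lactamase gene under its own promoter. The full sequence record is about 3.4 kb. Annotation also picks up backbone remnants typical of pUC-derived vectors: a lacI fragment, the CAP binding site, lac promoter and operator, a lacZα fragment, and short bom and rop fragments. None of these is part of the functional payload.

The payload is a 722 bp synthetic blue fluorescent protein coding sequence, which the automated annotation identifies as mTagBFP2, a monomeric, rapidly maturing blue fluorescent protein derived from Entacmaea quadricolor. The coding sequence is flanked directly on both sides by BsaI recognition sites. BsaI is a type IIS enzyme that cuts outside its recognition sequence, so digestion releases the BFP fragment with defined overhangs. These overhangs direct it into the coding-sequence position when it is ligated in a single reaction with other GreenGate modules, such as promoters, tags, terminators and resistance cassettes, into a destination vector. SP6 and T7 promoters lie just outside the BsaI sites, facing inward. The plasmid carries no plant promoter or terminator for BFP, so it is not an expression construct itself. It serves as a donor of the BFP reporter for building plant transgenes. The method used to clone the insert into the backbone is not recorded.
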