Features (pLannotate 1.2.2; 13 found; start..end, strand, type, name):
     96..200     +  promoter       AmpR promoter: bla
    201..1061    +  CDS            AmpR: β-lactamase; bla; confers resistance to ampicillin, carbenicillin, and related antibiotics
   1232..1820    +  rep_origin     ori: high-copy-number ColE1/pMB1/pBR322/pUC origin of replication
   2003..2095    +  CDS            lacI (fragment): lac repressor; lacI; The lac repressor binds to the lac operator to inhibit transcription in E. coli. This inhibition can be relieved by adding lactose or isopropyl-β-D-thiogalactopyranoside (IPTG).
   2108..2129    +  protein_bind   CAP binding site: CAP binding activates transcription in the presence of cAMP. E. coli catabolite activator protein
   2144..2174    +  promoter       lac promoter: promoter for the E. coli lac operon
   2182..2198    +  protein_bind   lac operator: The lac repressor binds to the lac operator to inhibit transcription in E. coli. This inhibition can be relieved by adding lactose or isopropyl-β-D-thiogalactopyranoside (IPTG). lac repressor encoded by lacI
   2212..2230    +  promoter       SP6 promoter: promoter for bacteriophage SP6 RNA polymerase
   2254..2952    +  CDS            mTagBFP2: mTagBFP2 is a basic (constitutively fluorescent) blue fluorescent protein published in 2011, derived from Entacmaea quadricolor. It is reported to be a very rapidly-maturing monomer with very low acid sensitivity.
   2995..3013    -  promoter       T7 promoter: promoter for bacteriophage T7 RNA polymerase
   3015..3167    +  CDS            lacZα (fragment): LacZα fragment of β-galactosidase; lacZ fragment
   3173..3272    -  misc_feature   bom (fragment): basis of mobility region from pBR322
   3374..1       -  CDS            rop (fragment) (across the origin): Rop protein, which maintains plasmids at low copy number; rop
>Addgene plasmid #48829 | pGGC024 | depositor full sequence | sequence record 71226 | Full Sequence
GACGAAAGGGCCTCGTGATACGCCTATTTTTATAGGTTAATGTCATGATAATAATGGTTTCTTAGACGTC
AGGTGGCACTTTTCGGGGAAATGTGCGCGGAACCCCTATTTGTTTATTTTTCTAAATACATTCAAATATG
TATCCGCTCATGAGACAATAACCCTGATAAATGCTTCAATAATATTGAAAAAGGAAGAGTATGAGTATTC
AACATTTCCGTGTCGCCCTTATTCCCTTTTTTGCGGCATTTTGCCTTCCTGTTTTTGCTCACCCAGAAAC
GCTGGTGAAAGTAAAAGATGCTGAAGATCAGTTGGGTGCACGAGTGGGTTACATCGAACTGGATCTCAAC
AGCGGTAAGATCCTTGAGAGTTTTCGCCCCGAAGAACGTTTTCCAATGATGAGCACTTTTAAAGTTCTGC
TATGTGGCGCGGTATTATCCCGTATTGACGCCGGGCAAGAGCAACTCGGTCGCCGCATACACTATTCTCA
GAATGACTTGGTTGAGTACTCACCAGTCACAGAAAAGCATCTTACGGATGGCATGACAGTAAGAGAATTA
TGCAGTGCTGCCATAACCATGAGTGATAACACTGCGGCCAACTTACTTCTGACAACGATCGGAGGACCGA
AGGAGCTAACCGCTTTTTTGCACAACATGGGGGATCATGTAACTCGCCTTGATCGTTGGGAACCGGAGCT
GAATGAAGCCATACCAAACGACGAGCGTGACACCACGATGCCTGTAGCAATGGCAACAACGTTGCGCAAA
CTATTAACTGGCGAACTACTTACTCTAGCTTCCCGGCAACAATTAATAGACTGGATGGAGGCGGATAAAG
TTGCAGGACCACTTCTGCGCTCGGCCCTTCCGGCTGGCTGGTTTATTGCTGATAAATCTGGAGCCGGTGA
GCGTGGCTCTCGAGGTATCATTGCAGCACTGGGGCCAGATGGTAAGCCCTCCCGTATCGTAGTTATCTAC
ACGACGGGGAGTCAGGCAACTATGGATGAACGAAATAGACAGATCGCTGAGATAGGTGCCTCACTGATTA
AGCATTGGTAACTGTCAGACCAAGTTTACTCATATATACTTTAGATTGATTTAAAACTTCATTTTTAATT
TAAAAGGATCTAGGTGAAGATCCTTTTTGATAATCTCATGACCAAAATCCCTTAACGTGAGTTTTCGTTC
CACTGAGCGTCAGACCCCGTAGAAAAGATCAAAGGATCTTCTTGAGATCCTTTTTTTCTGCGCGTAATCT
GCTGCTTGCAAACAAAAAAACCACCGCTACCAGCGGTGGTTTGTTTGCCGGATCAAGAGCTACCAACTCT
TTTTCCGAAGGTAACTGGCTTCAGCAGAGCGCAGATACCAAATACTGTTCTTCTAGTGTAGCCGTAGTTA
GGCCACCACTTCAAGAACTCTGTAGCACCGCCTACATACCTCGCTCTGCTAATCCTGTTACCAGTGGCTG
CTGCCAGTGGCGATAAGTCGTGTCTTACCGGGTTGGACTCAAGACGATAGTTACCGGATAAGGCGCAGCG
GTCGGGCTGAACGGGGGGTTCGTGCACACAGCCCAGCTTGGAGCGAACGACCTACACCGAACTGAGATAC
CTACAGCGTGAGCTATGAGAAAGCGCCACGCTTCCCGAAGGGAGAAAGGCGGACAGGTATCCGGTAAGCG
GCAGGGTCGGAACAGGAGAGCGCACGAGGGAGCTTCCAGGGGGAAACGCCTGGTATCTTTATAGTCCTGT
CGGGTTTCGCCACCTCTGACTTGAGCGTCGATTTTTGTGATGCTCGTCAGGGGGGCGGAGCCTATGGAAA
AACGCCAGCAACGCGGCCTTTTTACGGTTCCTGGCCTTTTGCTGGCCTTTTGCTCACATGTTCTTTCCTG
CGTTATCCCCTGATTCTGTGGATAACCGTATTACCGCCTTTGAGTGAGCTGATACCGCTCGCCGCAGCCG
AACGACCGAGCGCAGCGAGTCAGTGAGCGAGGAAGCGGAAGAGCGCCCAATACGCAAACCGCCTCTCCCC
GCGCGTTGGCCGATTCATTAATGCAGCTGGCACGACAGGTTTCCCGACTGGAAAGCGGGCAGTGAGCGCA
ACGCAATTAATGTGAGTTAGCTCACTCATTAGGCACCCCAGGCTTTACACTTTATGCTTCCGGCTCGTAT
GTTGTGTGGAATTGTGAGCGGATAACAATTTCACACGAGCTATTTAGGTGACACTATAGAAGTGAAGCTT
GGTCTCAGGCTCCATGGTTTCTAAGGGTGAAGAGCTTATCAAAGAGAATATGCACATGAAGTTGTATATG
GAGGGTACTGTGGATAACCATCACTTTAAATGTACATCAGAAGGAGAGGGAAAGCCTTACGAGGGTACTC
AAACAATGAGAATTAAGGTTGTGGAGGGTGGTCCTCTTCCATTTGCTTTCGATATCTTGGCAACATCTTT
TCTCTACGGTTCAAAAACTTTCATTAACCACACACAAGGTATTCCTGATTTCTTTAAGCAGTCTTTTCCA
GAGGGATTCACTTGGGAAAGAGTTACTACTTATGAGGATGGTGGTGTTCTTACTGCAACTCAAGATACAT
CTCTTCAGGATGGATGCTTGATCTATAACGTTAAGATCAGAGGAGTTAATTTCACTTCAAACGGACCTGT
TATGCAAAAGAAAACATTGGGTTGGGAGGCTTTTACTGAGACATTGTACCCAGCAGATGGAGGTTTGGAA
GGAAGAAACGATATGGCTCTTAAATTGGTTGGAGGTTCTCATCTCATCGCAAATATTAAAACTACATATA
GATCAAAGAAACCTGCTAAGAACCTCAAAATGCCAGGAGTTTATTACGTGGATTACAGACTTGAAAGAAT
TAAAGAGGCAAACAACGAAACTTATGTTGAACAGCATGAGGTTGCTGTGGCAAGATACGCAGGACTGGGA
GGTGGACTTAATGGTATGGATGAACTTTATAAGTCAGTGAGACCGAATTCTCGCCCTATAGTGAGTCGTA
TTACCTGGCCGTCGTTTTACAACGTCGTGACTGGGAAAACCCTGGCGTTACCCAACTTAATCGCCTTGCA
GCACATCCCCCTTTCGCCAGCTGGCGTAATAGCGAAGAGGCCCGCACCGATCGCCCTTCCCAACAGTTGC
GCAGCCTGAATGGCGAATGGCGCCTGATGCGGTATTTTCTCCTTACGCATCTGTGCGGTATTTCACACCG
CATATGGTGCACTCTCAGTACAATCTGCTCTGATGCCGCATAGTTAAGCCAGCCCCGACACCCGCCAACA
CCCGCTGACGCGCCCTGACGGGCTTGTCTGCTCCCGGCATCCGCTTACAGACAAGCTGTGACCGTCTCCG
GGAGCTGCATGTGTCAGAGGTTTTCACCGTCATCACCGAAACGCGCGA
