>Addgene plasmid #48829 | pGGC024 | depositor partial sequence | sequence record 71227 | BFP coding sequence
CCATGGTTTCTAAGGGTGAAGAGCTTATCAAAGAGAATATGCACATGAAGTTGTATATGGAGGGTACTGT
GGATAACCATCACTTTAAATGTACATCAGAAGGAGAGGGAAAGCCTTACGAGGGTACTCAAACAATGAGA
ATTAAGGTTGTGGAGGGTGGTCCTCTTCCATTTGCTTTCGATATCTTGGCAACATCTTTTCTCTACGGTT
CAAAAACTTTCATTAACCACACACAAGGTATTCCTGATTTCTTTAAGCAGTCTTTTCCAGAGGGATTCAC
TTGGGAAAGAGTTACTACTTATGAGGATGGTGGTGTTCTTACTGCAACTCAAGATACATCTCTTCAGGAT
GGATGCTTGATCTATAACGTTAAGATCAGAGGAGTTAATTTCACTTCAAACGGACCTGTTATGCAAAAGA
AAACATTGGGTTGGGAGGCTTTTACTGAGACATTGTACCCAGCAGATGGAGGTTTGGAAGGAAGAAACGA
TATGGCTCTTAAATTGGTTGGAGGTTCTCATCTCATCGCAAATATTAAAACTACATATAGATCAAAGAAA
CCTGCTAAGAACCTCAAAATGCCAGGAGTTTATTACGTGGATTACAGACTTGAAAGAATTAAAGAGGCAA
ACAACGAAACTTATGTTGAACAGCATGAGGTTGCTGTGGCAAGATACGCAGGACTGGGAGGTGGACTTAA
TGGTATGGATGAACTTTATAAG
