>Addgene plasmid #48829 | pGGC024 | addgene partial sequence | sequence record 72416 | Lac-promoter 5'-CACTTTATGCTTCCGGCTCG-3'
CACGAGCTATTTAGGTGACACTATAGAAGTGAAGCTTGGTCTCAGGCTCCATGGTTTCTAAGGGTGAAGA
GCTTATCAAAGAGAATATGCACATGAAGTTGTATATGGAGGGTACTGTGGATAACCATCACTTTAAATGT
ACATCAGAAGGAGAGGGAAAGCCTTACGAGGGTACTCAAACAATGAGAATTAAGGTTGTGGAGGGTGGTC
CTCTTCCATTTGCTTTCGATATCTTGGCAACATCTTTTCTCTACGGTTCAAAAACTTTCATTAACCACAC
ACAAGGTATTCCTGATTTCTTTAAGCAGTCTTTTCCAGAGGGATTCACTTGGGAAAGAGTTACTACTTAT
GAGGATGGTGGTGTTCTTACTGCAACTCAAGATACATCTCTTCAGGATGGATGCTTGATCTATAACGTTA
AGATCAGAGGAGTTAATTTCACTTCAAACGGACCTGTTATGCAAAAGAAAACATTGGGTTGGGAGGCTTT
TACTGAGACATTGTACCCAGCAGATGGAGGTTTGGAAGGAAGAAACGATATGGCTCTTAAATTGGTTGGA
GGTTCTCATCTCATCGCAAATATTAAAACTACATATAGATCAAAGAAACCTGCTAAGAACCTCAAAATGC
CAGGAGTTTATTACGTGGATTACAGACTTGAAAGAATTAAAGAGGCAAACAACGAAACTTATGTTGAACA
GCATGAGGTTGCTGTGGCAAGATACGCAGGACTGGGAGGTGGACTTAATGGTATGGATGAACTTTATAAG
TCAGTGAGACCGAATTCTCGCCCTATAGTGAGTCGTATTACCTGGCCGTCGTTTTACAACGTCGTGACTG
GGAAAACCCTGGCGTTACCCAACTTAATCGCCTTGCAGCACATCCCCCTTTCGCCAGCTGG
